Addgene plasmid #90846: PPP1CC C4.5 gRNA
Purpose: 3rd generation lentiviral gRNA plasmid targeting human PPP1CC
Depositing lab: Iain Cheeseman. Depositing organization: Whitehead Institute for Biomedical Research. Publication: Large-Scale Analysis of CRISPR/Cas9 Cell-Cycle Knockouts Reveals the Diversity of p53-Dependent Responses to Cell-Cycle Defects. McKinley KL, Cheeseman IM. Dev Cell. 2017 Feb 27;40(4):405-420.e2. doi: 10.1016/j.devcel.2017.01.012. Epub 2017 Feb 16. PubMed 28216383.
Backbone
  Vector backbone: pLenti-sgRNA
  Backbone manufacturer: Eric Lander & David Sabatini labs (Addgene plasmid #71409)
  Backbone size w/o insert (bp): 9151
  Vector type: Lentiviral, CRISPR
  Selectable markers: Puromycin
Growth in bacteria
  Bacterial resistance: Ampicillin, 100 μg/mL
  Growth temperature: 37°C
  Growth strain: NEB Stable
  Copy number: Unknown
Gene/Insert
  Gene/Insert name: PPP1CC (Guide Designation C4.5) (alt name: pKMKO series)
  gRNA/shRNA sequence: CACCgATACCCCTTGGAGGCGTTAC
  Species: H. sapiens (human)
  Promoter: U6
  Cloning method: Restriction Enzyme; 5′ cloning site BsmBI (destroyed during cloning); 3′ cloning site BsmBI (destroyed during cloning)
  Sequencing primers: 5′ hU6-F (5'-GAGGGCCTATTTCCCATGATT-3'); 3′ EF1a-R (5'-CACGGCGACTACTGCACTTA-3')
Terms and licenses: Academic/Nonprofit Terms; Industry Terms: Not Available to Industry
Depositor comments: Please note that gRNA target sequence listed is not strictly the 20nt spacer sequence, but also contains the 5' BsmBI overhang. For more information about knockout human cell lines generated using this plasmid, please see http://cellcycleknockouts.wi.mit.edu/ .
How to cite: PPP1CC C4.5 gRNA was a gift from Iain Cheeseman (Addgene plasmid # 90846 ; http://n2t.net/addgene:90846 ; RRID:Addgene_90846)
