[The description below was written by a language model from this plasmid's Addgene catalogue record and pLannotate feature annotations shown in this document.]
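Description:
PPP1CC C4.5 gRNA is a third-generation lentiviral CRISPR guide plasmid built on the pLenti-sgRNA backbone, carrying a single guide RNA directed against human PPP1CC. In bacteria it is maintained through a high-copy ColE1/pUC-type origin and selected with ampicillin via the bla gene. An f1 origin and remnants of a lac/lacZα cloning region are also present as backbone carry-over. The catalogue lists a backbone size of 9,151 bp without insert, whereas the sequenced record is 7,302 nt. The record does not explain this difference, although the guide was cloned by BsmBI replacement, with both sites destroyed in the process.

The viral portion has the usual self-inactivating HIV-1 layout. An RSV promoter replaces the U3 of a truncated 5' LTR to drive Tat-independent genomic RNA production in packaging cells. It is followed by the Ψ packaging signal with a partial gag sequence, the Rev response element for nuclear export, a cPPT/CTS element, and a ΔU3 3' LTR, with an SV40 polyadenylation signal and SV40 origin downstream. Between the LTRs sit two expression units. A human U6 RNA polymerase III promoter transcribes the PPP1CC spacer fused to the Streptococcus pyogenes Cas9 guide scaffold. An EF-1α core promoter drives puromycin N-acetyltransferase, stabilised by a WPRE, so that transduced cells can be selected with puromycin.

No Cas9 coding sequence is annotated, so the nuclease must be supplied separately in the target cells. The plasmid belongs to a guide series used for a large-scale analysis of cell-cycle gene knockouts in human cell lines.
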