Features (pLannotate 1.2.2; 28 found; start..end, strand, type, name):
      1..28      +  rep_origin     RSF ori (fragment): Plasmids containing the RSF 1030 origin of replication can be propagated in E. coli cells that contain additional plasmids with compatible origins.
     30..122     +  CDS            lacI (fragment): lac repressor; lacI; The lac repressor binds to the lac operator to inhibit transcription in E. coli. This inhibition can be relieved by adding lactose or isopropyl-β-D-thiogalactopyranoside (IPTG).
    135..156     +  protein_bind   CAP binding site: CAP binding activates transcription in the presence of cAMP. E. coli catabolite activator protein
    171..201     +  promoter       lac promoter: promoter for the E. coli lac operon
    209..225     +  protein_bind   lac operator: The lac repressor binds to the lac operator to inhibit transcription in E. coli. This inhibition can be relieved by adding lactose or isopropyl-β-D-thiogalactopyranoside (IPTG). lac repressor encoded by lacI
    270..288     +  promoter       T3 promoter: promoter for bacteriophage T3 RNA polymerase
    316..542     +  promoter       RSV promoter: Rous sarcoma virus enhancer/promoter
    543..723     +  LTR            5' LTR (truncated): truncated 5' long terminal repeat (LTR) from HIV-1
    770..895     +  misc_feature   HIV-1 Ψ: packaging signal of human immunodeficiency virus type 1
    879..1242    +  CDS            HIV-1 gag (fragment): gag protein from human immunodeficiency virus 1; gag
   1388..1621    +  misc_feature   RRE: The Rev response element (RRE) of HIV-1 allows for Rev-dependent mRNA export from the nucleus to the cytoplasm.
   1998..2024    +  CDS            Rev (fragment): human immunodeficiency virus 1 (HIV-1) Rev protein; rev; enhances nuclear export of unspliced and incompletely spliced viral mRNAs
   2028..2268    +  promoter       U6 promoter: RNA polymerase III promoter for human U6 snRNA
   2316..2383    +  misc_RNA       tracrRNA (fragment): trans-activating CRISPR RNA for the Streptococcus pyogenes CRISPR/Cas9 system
   2432..2549    +  misc_feature   cPPT/CTS: central polypurine tract and central termination sequence of HIV-1
   2618..2829    +  promoter       EF-1α core promoter: core promoter for human elongation factor EF-1α
   2855..3454    +  CDS            PuroR (fragment): puromycin N-acetyltransferase; pac from Streptomyces; confers resistance to puromycin
   3470..4058    +  misc_feature   WPRE: woodchuck hepatitis virus posttranscriptional regulatory element
   4109..4128    +  misc_feature   cPPT/CTS (fragment): central polypurine tract and central termination sequence of HIV-1
   4130..4363    +  LTR            3' LTR (ΔU3): self-inactivating 3' long terminal repeat (LTR) from HIV-1
   4441..4562    +  polyA_signal   SV40 poly(A) signal: SV40 polyadenylation signal
   4602..4737    +  rep_origin     SV40 ori: SV40 origin of replication
   4758..4776    -  promoter       T7 promoter: promoter for bacteriophage T7 RNA polymerase
   4784..4939    +  CDS            lacZα (fragment): LacZα fragment of β-galactosidase; lacZ fragment
   4944..5372    +  rep_origin     f1 ori (sequence partly withheld): f1 bacteriophage origin of replication; arrow indicates direction of (+) strand synthesis
   5425..5529    +  promoter       AmpR promoter: bla
   5530..6390    +  CDS            AmpR: β-lactamase; bla; confers resistance to ampicillin, carbenicillin, and related antibiotics
   6561..7149    +  rep_origin     ori: high-copy-number ColE1/pMB1/pBR322/pUC origin of replication
>Addgene plasmid #90846 | PPP1CC C4.5 gRNA | addgene full sequence | sequence record 183888 | Addgene NGS Result
AGCGAGTCAGTGAGCGAGGAAGCGGAAGAGCGCCCAATACGCAAACCGCCTCTCCCCGCGCGTTGGCCGA
TTCATTAATGCAGCTGGCACGACAGGTTTCCCGACTGGAAAGCGGGCAGTGAGCGCAACGCAATTAATGT
GAGTTAGCTCACTCATTAGGCACCCCAGGCTTTACACTTTATGCTTCCGGCTCGTATGTTGTGTGGAATT
GTGAGCGGATAACAATTTCACACAGGAAACAGCTATGACCATGATTACGCCAAGCGCGCAATTAACCCTC
ACTAAAGGGAACAAAAGCTGGAGCTGCAAGCTTAATGTAGTCTTATGCAATACTCTTGTAGTCTTGCAAC
ATGGTAACGATGAGTTAGCAACATGCCTTACAAGGAGAGAAAAAGCACCGTGCATGCCGATTGGTGGAAG
TAAGGTGGTACGATCGTGCCTTATTAGGAAGGCAACAGACGGGTCTGACATGGATTGGACGAACCACTGA
ATTGCCGCATTGCAGAGATATTGTATTTAAGTGCCTAGCTCGATACATAAACGGGTCTCTCTGGTTAGAC
CAGATCTGAGCCTGGGAGCTCTCTGGCTAACTAGGGAACCCACTGCTTAAGCCTCAATAAAGCTTGCCTT
GAGTGCTTCAAGTAGTGTGTGCCCGTCTGTTGTGTGACTCTGGTAACTAGAGATCCCTCAGACCCTTTTA
GTCAGTGTGGAAAATCTCTAGCAGTGGCGCCCGAACAGGGACTTGAAAGCGAAAGGGAAACCAGAGGAGC
TCTCTCGACGCAGGACTCGGCTTGCTGAAGCGCGCACGGCAAGAGGCGAGGGGCGGCGACTGGTGAGTAC
GCCAAAAATTTTGACTAGCGGAGGCTAGAAGGAGAGAGATGGGTGCGAGAGCGTCAGTATTAAGCGGGGG
AGAATTAGATCGCGATGGGAAAAAATTCGGTTAAGGCCAGGGGGAAAGAAAAAATATAAATTAAAACATA
TAGTATGGGCAAGCAGGGAGCTAGAACGATTCGCAGTTAATCCTGGCCTGTTAGAAACATCAGAAGGCTG
TAGACAAATACTGGGACAGCTACAACCATCCCTTCAGACAGGATCAGAAGAACTTAGATCATTATATAAT
ACAGTAGCAACCCTCTATTGTGTGCATCAAAGGATAGAGATAAAAGACACCAAGGAAGCTTTAGACAAGA
TAGAGGAAGAGCAAAACAAAAGTAAGACCACCGCACAGCAAGCGGCCGCTGATCTTCAGACCTGGAGGAG
GAGATATGAGGGACAATTGGAGAAGTGAATTATATAAATATAAAGTAGTAAAAATTGAACCATTAGGAGT
AGCACCCACCAAGGCAAAGAGAAGAGTGGTGCAGAGAGAAAAAAGAGCAGTGGGAATAGGAGCTTTGTTC
CTTGGGTTCTTGGGAGCAGCAGGAAGCACTATGGGCGCAGCGTCAATGACGCTGACGGTACAGGCCAGAC
AATTATTGTCTGGTATAGTGCAGCAGCAGAACAATTTGCTGAGGGCTATTGAGGCGCAACAGCATCTGTT
GCAACTCACAGTCTGGGGCATCAAGCAGCTCCAGGCAAGAATCCTGGCTGTGGAAAGATACCTAAAGGAT
CAACAGCTCCTGGGGATTTGGGGTTGCTCTGGAAAACTCATTTGCACCACTGCTGTGCCTTGGAATGCTA
GTTGGAGTAATAAATCTCTGGAACAGATTTGGAATCACACGACCTGGATGGAGTGGGACAGAGAAATTAA
CAATTACACAAGCTTAATACACTCCTTAATTGAAGAATCGCAAAACCAGCAAGAAAAGAATGAACAAGAA
TTATTGGAATTAGATAAATGGGCAAGTTTGTGGAATTGGTTTAACATAACAAATTGGCTGTGGTATATAA
AATTATTCATAATGATAGTAGGAGGCTTGGTAGGTTTAAGAATAGTTTTTGCTGTACTTTCTATAGTGAA
TAGAGTTAGGCAGGGATATTCACCATTATCGTTTCAGACCCACCTCCCAACCCCGAGGGGACCCAGAGAG
GGCCTATTTCCCATGATTCCTTCATATTTGCATATACGATACAAGGCTGTTAGAGAGATAATTAGAATTA
ATTTGACTGTAAACACAAAGATATTAGTACAAAATACGTGACGTAGAAAGTAATAATTTCTTGGGTAGTT
TGCAGTTTTAAAATTATGTTTTAAAATGGACTATCATATGCTTACCGTAACTTGAAAGTATTTCGATTTC
TTGGCTTTATATATCTTGTGGAAAGGACGAAACACCGATACCCCTTGGAGGCGTTACGTTTAAGAGCTAT
GCTGGAAACAGCATAGCAAGTTTAAATAAGGCTAGTCCGTTATCAACTTGAAAAAGTGGCACCGAGTCGG
TGCTTTTTTTGAATTCTAGATCTTGAGACAAATGGCAGTATTCATCCACAATTTTAAAAGAAAAGGGGGG
ATTGGGGGGTACAGTGCAGGGGAAAGAATAGTAGACATAATAGCAACAGACATACAAACTAAAGAATTAC
AAAAACAAATTACAAAAATTCAAAATTTTCGGGTTTATTACAGGGACAGCAGAGATCCACTTTGGCGCCG
GCTCGAGTGGCTCCGGTGCCCGTCAGTGGGCAGAGCGCACATCGCCCACAGTCCCCGAGAAGTTGGGGGG
AGGGGTCGGCAATTGAACCGGTGCCTAGAGAAGGTGGCGCGGGGTAAACTGGGAAAGTGATGTCGTGTAC
TGGCTCCGCCTTTTTCCCGAGGGTGGGGGAGAACCGTATATAAGTGCAGTAGTCGCCGTGAACGTTCTTT
TTCGCAACGGGTTTGCCGCCAGAACACAGGTGTCGTGACGCGGGATCCGCCACCATGACCGAGTACAAGC
CCACGGTGCGCCTCGCCACCCGCGACGACGTCCCCAGGGCCGTACGCACCCTCGCCGCCGCGTTCGCCGA
CTACCCCGCCACGCGCCACACCGTCGATCCGGACCGCCACATCGAGCGGGTCACCGAGCTGCAAGAACTC
TTCCTCACGCGCGTCGGGCTCGACATCGGCAAGGTGTGGGTCGCGGACGACGGCGCCGCGGTGGCGGTCT
GGACCACGCCGGAGAGCGTCGAAGCGGGGGCGGTGTTCGCCGAGATCGGCCCGCGCATGGCCGAGTTGAG
CGGTTCCCGGCTGGCCGCGCAGCAACAGATGGAAGGCCTCCTGGCGCCGCACCGGCCCAAGGAGCCCGCG
TGGTTCCTGGCCACCGTCGGAGTCTCGCCCGACCACCAGGGCAAGGGTCTGGGCAGCGCCGTCGTGCTCC
CCGGAGTGGAGGCGGCCGAGCGCGCCGGGGTGCCCGCCTTCCTGGAGACCTCCGCGCCCCGCAACCTCCC
CTTCTACGAGCGGCTCGGCTTCACCGTCACCGCCGACGTCGAGGTGCCCGAAGGACCGCGCACCTGGTGC
ATGACCCGCAAGCCCGGTGCCTGAACGCGTTAAGTCGACAATCAACCTCTGGATTACAAAATTTGTGAAA
GATTGACTGGTATTCTTAACTATGTTGCTCCTTTTACGCTATGTGGATACGCTGCTTTAATGCCTTTGTA
TCATGCTATTGCTTCCCGTATGGCTTTCATTTTCTCCTCCTTGTATAAATCCTGGTTGCTGTCTCTTTAT
GAGGAGTTGTGGCCCGTTGTCAGGCAACGTGGCGTGGTGTGCACTGTGTTTGCTGACGCAACCCCCACTG
GTTGGGGCATTGCCACCACCTGTCAGCTCCTTTCCGGGACTTTCGCTTTCCCCCTCCCTATTGCCACGGC
GGAACTCATCGCCGCCTGCCTTGCCCGCTGCTGGACAGGGGCTCGGCTGTTGGGCACTGACAATTCCGTG
GTGTTGTCGGGGAAATCATCGTCCTTTCCTTGGCTGCTCGCCTGTGTTGCCACCTGGATTCTGCGCGGGA
CGTCCTTCTGCTACGTCCCTTCGGCCCTCAATCCAGCGGACCTTCCTTCCCGCGGCCTGCTGCCGGCTCT
GCGGCCTCTTCCGCGTCTTCGCCTTCGCCCTCAGACGAGTCGGATCTCCCTTTGGGCCGCCTCCCCGCGT
CGACTTTAAGACCAATGACTTACAAGGCAGCTGTAGATCTTAGCCACTTTTTAAAAGAAAAGGGGGGACT
GGAAGGGCTAATTCACTCCCAACGAAGACAAGATCTGCTTTTTGCTTGTACTGGGTCTCTCTGGTTAGAC
CAGATCTGAGCCTGGGAGCTCTCTGGCTAACTAGGGAACCCACTGCTTAAGCCTCAATAAAGCTTGCCTT
GAGTGCTTCAAGTAGTGTGTGCCCGTCTGTTGTGTGACTCTGGTAACTAGAGATCCCTCAGACCCTTTTA
GTCAGTGTGGAAAATCTCTAGCAGTACGTATAGTAGTTCATGTCATCTTATTATTCAGTATTTATAACTT
GCAAAGAAATGAATATCAGAGAGTGAGAGGAACTTGTTTATTGCAGCTTATAATGGTTACAAATAAAGCA
ATAGCATCACAAATTTCACAAATAAAGCATTTTTTTCACTGCATTCTAGTTGTGGTTTGTCCAAACTCAT
CAATGTATCTTATCATGTCTGGCTCTAGCTATCCCGCCCCTAACTCCGCCCATCCCGCCCCTAACTCCGC
CCAGTTCCGCCCATTCTCCGCCCCATGGCTGACTAATTTTTTTTATTTATGCAGAGGCCGAGGCCGCCTC
GGCCTCTGAGCTATTCCAGAAGTAGTGAGGAGGCTTTTTTGGAGGCCTAGGGACGTACCCAATTCGCCCT
ATAGTGAGTCGTATTACGCGCGCTCACTGGCCGTCGTTTTACAACGTCGTGACTGGGAAAACCCTGGCGT
TACCCAACTTAATCGCCTTGCAGCACATCCCCCTTTCGCCAGCTGGCGTAATAGCGAAGAGGCCCGCACC
GATCGCCCTTCCCAACAGTTGCGCAGCCTGAATGGCGAATGGG
[124 nt withheld, positions 4944-5067]
C
[91 nt withheld, positions 5069-5159]
A
[49 nt withheld, positions 5161-5209]
CCTTTGACGTTGGAGTCCACGTTCTTT
[37 nt withheld, positions 5237-5273]
ACCCTATCTCGGTCTATTCTTTTGATTTATAAGGGATTTTGCCGATTTCGGCCTATTGGTTAAAAAATGA
GCTGATTTAACAAAAATTTAACGCGAATTTTAACAAAATATTAACGCTTACAATTTAGGTGGCACTTTTC
GGGGAAATGTGCGCGGAACCCCTATTTGTTTATTTTTCTAAATACATTCAAATATGTATCCGCTCATGAG
ACAATAACCCTGATAAATGCTTCAATAATATTGAAAAAGGAAGAGTATGAGTATTCAACATTTCCGTGTC
GCCCTTATTCCCTTTTTTGCGGCATTTTGCCTTCCTGTTTTTGCTCACCCAGAAACGCTGGTGAAAGTAA
AAGATGCTGAAGATCAGTTGGGTGCACGAGTGGGTTACATCGAACTGGATCTCAACAGCGGTAAGATCCT
TGAGAGTTTTCGCCCCGAAGAACGTTTTCCAATGATGAGCACTTTTAAAGTTCTGCTATGTGGCGCGGTA
TTATCCCGTATTGACGCCGGGCAAGAGCAACTCGGTCGCCGCATACACTATTCTCAGAATGACTTGGTTG
AGTACTCACCAGTCACAGAAAAGCATCTTACGGATGGCATGACAGTAAGAGAATTATGCAGTGCTGCCAT
AACCATGAGTGATAACACTGCGGCCAACTTACTTCTGACAACGATCGGAGGACCGAAGGAGCTAACCGCT
TTTTTGCACAACATGGGGGATCATGTAACTCGCCTTGATCGTTGGGAACCGGAGCTGAATGAAGCCATAC
CAAACGACGAGCGTGACACCACGATGCCTGTAGCAATGGCAACAACGTTGCGCAAACTATTAACTGGCGA
ACTACTTACTCTAGCTTCCCGGCAACAATTAATAGACTGGATGGAGGCGGATAAAGTTGCAGGACCACTT
CTGCGCTCGGCCCTTCCGGCTGGCTGGTTTATTGCTGATAAATCTGGAGCCGGTGAGCGTGGGTCTCGCG
GTATCATTGCAGCACTGGGGCCAGATGGTAAGCCCTCCCGTATCGTAGTTATCTACACGACGGGGAGTCA
GGCAACTATGGATGAACGAAATAGACAGATCGCTGAGATAGGTGCCTCACTGATTAAGCATTGGTAACTG
TCAGACCAAGTTTACTCATATATACTTTAGATTGATTTAAAACTTCATTTTTAATTTAAAAGGATCTAGG
TGAAGATCCTTTTTGATAATCTCATGACCAAAATCCCTTAACGTGAGTTTTCGTTCCACTGAGCGTCAGA
CCCCGTAGAAAAGATCAAAGGATCTTCTTGAGATCCTTTTTTTCTGCGCGTAATCTGCTGCTTGCAAACA
AAAAAACCACCGCTACCAGCGGTGGTTTGTTTGCCGGATCAAGAGCTACCAACTCTTTTTCCGAAGGTAA
CTGGCTTCAGCAGAGCGCAGATACCAAATACTGTTCTTCTAGTGTAGCCGTAGTTAGGCCACCACTTCAA
GAACTCTGTAGCACCGCCTACATACCTCGCTCTGCTAATCCTGTTACCAGTGGCTGCTGCCAGTGGCGAT
AAGTCGTGTCTTACCGGGTTGGACTCAAGACGATAGTTACCGGATAAGGCGCAGCGGTCGGGCTGAACGG
GGGGTTCGTGCACACAGCCCAGCTTGGAGCGAACGACCTACACCGAACTGAGATACCTACAGCGTGAGCT
ATGAGAAAGCGCCACGCTTCCCGAAGGGAGAAAGGCGGACAGGTATCCGGTAAGCGGCAGGGTCGGAACA
GGAGAGCGCACGAGGGAGCTTCCAGGGGGAAACGCCTGGTATCTTTATAGTCCTGTCGGGTTTCGCCACC
TCTGACTTGAGCGTCGATTTTTGTGATGCTCGTCAGGGGGGCGGAGCCTATGGAAAAACGCCAGCAACGC
GGCCTTTTTACGGTTCCTGGCCTTTTGCTGGCCTTTTGCTCACATGTTCTTTCCTGCGTTATCCCCTGAT
TCTGTGGATAACCGTATTACCGCCTTTGAGTGAGCTGATACCGCTCGCCGCAGCCGAACGACCGAGCGC
